Addgene plasmid #44436: pIC112
Purpose: (Empty Backbone)
Depositing lab: Iain Cheeseman & Arshad Desai. Depositing organization: Ludwig Institute For Cancer Research, San Diego Branch. Publication: A combined approach for the localization and tandem affinity purification of protein complexes from metazoans. Cheeseman IM, Desai A. Sci STKE. 2005 Jan 11;2005(266):pl1. 10.1126/stke.2662005pl1 PubMed 15644491.
Backbone
  Vector backbone: pBabe
  Backbone size (bp): 6000
  Modifications to backbone: C-terminal mRFP1.3
  Vector type: Mammalian Expression, Retroviral
  Selectable markers: Neomycin (select with G418)
  Tag / fusion protein: 6X His (C terminal on insert); 2X PreScission (C terminal on insert); mRFP (C terminal on insert)
Growth in bacteria
  Bacterial resistance: Ampicillin, 100 μg/mL
  Growth temperature: 37°C
  Growth strain: DH5alpha
  Copy number: Unknown
Gene/Insert
  Cloning method: Restriction Enzyme
Terms and licenses: Academic/Nonprofit Terms; Industry Terms: Not Available to Industry
How to cite: pIC112 was a gift from Iain Cheeseman & Arshad Desai (Addgene plasmid # 44436 ; http://n2t.net/addgene:44436 ; RRID:Addgene_44436)
