[The description below was written by a language model from this plasmid's Addgene catalogue record and pLannotate feature annotations shown in this document.]
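Description:
pIC112 is an empty mammalian expression backbone designed to fuse a gene of interest to a C-terminal localization and affinity purification tag. The catalogue entry lists the tag as 6xHis, two PreScission protease sites and the monomeric red fluorescent protein mRFP1.3, all placed downstream of the cloning position, with inserts added by restriction cloning. A protein expressed from it can therefore be visualised by red fluorescence in cells, and the His tag and cleavable linker provide handles for tandem affinity purification of associated complexes, the application named in the associated publication. No insert is present.

The catalogue and the annotated 6,227 nt sequence disagree on the backbone. The catalogue describes a pBabe retroviral vector, but the feature table shows no MoMLV LTRs or packaging signal. The only LTR hit is a roughly 30 nt fragment adjoining the CMV promoter, which is probably an annotation artefact. The layout instead resembles a standard CMV-driven plasmid expression vector: CMV enhancer and promoter, a T7 promoter, a short hit consistent with the 6xHis region, the mRFP1.3 coding sequence and a bGH polyadenylation signal. On that evidence, the sequenced construct looks suited to transfection rather than retroviral packaging, so users should check the sequence before assuming retroviral delivery.

For mammalian selection, a separate SV40 promoter drives the neo gene with an SV40 poly(A) signal, conferring G418 resistance as the catalogue states. In E. coli the plasmid is maintained through a high-copy ColE1/pUC-type origin and ampicillin resistance (AmpR with its own promoter). An f1 origin and residual lac promoter/operator sequences are also present.
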