Features (pLannotate 1.2.2; 21 found; start..end, strand, type, name):
     28..80      -  misc_feature   bom (fragment): basis of mobility region from pBR322
    235..614     +  enhancer       CMV enhancer: human cytomegalovirus immediate early enhancer
    615..818     +  promoter       CMV promoter: human cytomegalovirus (CMV) immediate early promoter
    814..847     +  LTR            5' LTR (truncated) (fragment): truncated 5' long terminal repeat (LTR) from HIV-1
    863..881     +  promoter       T7 promoter: promoter for bacteriophage T7 RNA polymerase
    995..1011    +  CDS            capTEV™ (fragment): composite tag for in vivo biotinylation, TEV protease cleavage, and 6xHis tagging
   1079..1786    +  CDS            mRFP1.3: mRFP1.3 is a fluorescent protein published in 2004, derived from Discosoma sp.. It is reported to be a monomer.
   1827..2051    +  polyA_signal   bGH poly(A) signal: bovine growth hormone polyadenylation signal
   2055..2076    +  promoter       SV40 promoter (fragment): SV40 enhancer and early promoter
   2097..2525    +  rep_origin     f1 ori (sequence partly withheld): f1 bacteriophage origin of replication; arrow indicates direction of (+) strand synthesis
   2539..2868    +  promoter       SV40 promoter: SV40 enhancer and early promoter
   2935..3726    +  CDS            neo: KKA2_KLEPN - Also known as kan, nptII. Experimental evidence at protein level: Swiss-Prot protein existence level 1. Resistance to kanamycin, neomycin, paromomycin, ribostamycin, butirosin and gentamicin B. From Klebsiella pneumoniae.
   3750..3908    +  CDS            ble (fragment): BLE_KLEPN - Experimental evidence at protein level: Swiss-Prot protein existence level 1. Binding protein with a strong affinity to the bleomycin family of antibiotics. Binds to CL990; an antimitotic-antibiotic compound. From Klebsiella pneumoniae.
   3903..4024    +  polyA_signal   SV40 poly(A) signal: SV40 polyadenylation signal
   4097..4113    -  protein_bind   lac operator: The lac repressor binds to the lac operator to inhibit transcription in E. coli. This inhibition can be relieved by adding lactose or isopropyl-β-D-thiogalactopyranoside (IPTG). lac repressor encoded by lacI
   4121..4151    -  promoter       lac promoter: promoter for the E. coli lac operon
   4166..4187    -  protein_bind   CAP binding site: CAP binding activates transcription in the presence of cAMP. E. coli catabolite activator protein
   4200..4292    -  CDS            lacI (fragment): lac repressor; lacI; The lac repressor binds to the lac operator to inhibit transcription in E. coli. This inhibition can be relieved by adding lactose or isopropyl-β-D-thiogalactopyranoside (IPTG).
   4475..5060    -  rep_origin     ori: high-copy-number ColE1/pMB1/pBR322/pUC origin of replication
   5231..6091    -  CDS            AmpR: β-lactamase; bla; confers resistance to ampicillin, carbenicillin, and related antibiotics
   6092..6196    -  promoter       AmpR promoter: bla
>Addgene plasmid #44436 | pIC112 | depositor full sequence | sequence record 60933 | pIC112 sequence 6227 bps
GACGGATCGGGAGATCTCCCGATCCCCTATGGTGCACTCTCAGTACAATCTGCTCTGATGCCGCATAGTT
AAGCCAGTATCTGCTCCCTGCTTGTGTGTTGGAGGTCGCTGAGTAGTGCGCGAGCAAAATTTAAGCTACA
ACAAGGCAAGGCTTGACCGACAATTGCATGAAGAATCTGCTTAGGGTTAGGCGTTTTGCGCTGCTTCGCG
ATGTACGGGCCAGATATACGCGTTGACATTGATTATTGACTAGTTATTAATAGTAATCAATTACGGGGTC
ATTAGTTCATAGCCCATATATGGAGTTCCGCGTTACATAACTTACGGTAAATGGCCCGCCTGGCTGACCG
CCCAACGACCCCCGCCCATTGACGTCAATAATGACGTATGTTCCCATAGTAACGCCAATAGGGACTTTCC
ATTGACGTCAATGGGTGGAGTATTTACGGTAAACTGCCCACTTGGCAGTACATCAAGTGTATCATATGCC
AAGTACGCCCCCTATTGACGTCAATGACGGTAAATGGCCCGCCTGGCATTATGCCCAGTACATGACCTTA
TGGGACTTTCCTACTTGGCAGTACATCTACGTATTAGTCATCGCTATTACCATGGTGATGCGGTTTTGGC
AGTACATCAATGGGCGTGGATAGCGGTTTGACTCACGGGGATTTCCAAGTCTCCACCCCATTGACGTCAA
TGGGAGTTTGTTTTGGCACCAAAATCAACGGGACTTTCCAAAATGTCGTAACAACTCCGCCCCATTGACG
CAAATGGGCGGTAGGCGTGTACGGTGGGAGGTCTATATAAGCAGAGCTCTCTGGCTAACTAGAGAACCCA
CTGCTTACTGGCTTATCGAAATTAATACGACTCACTATAGGGAGACCCAAGCTGGCTAGCGTTTAAACTT
AAGCTTGGTACCGAGCTCGGATCCACTAGTCCAGTGTGGTGGAATTCTGCAGATATCCAGCACAGTGGCG
GCCGCGGCAGCAGCCATCATCATCATCATCACAGCAGCGGCCTGGAAGTTCTGTTCCAGGGGCCCCTGGA
AGTTCTGTTCCAGGGGCCCTCCGGAGGGATGGTGAGCAAGGGCGAGGAGAATAACATGGCCGTCATCAAG
GAGTTCATGCGCTTCAAGGTGCGCATGGAGGGCTCCGTGAACGGCCACGAGTTCGAGATCGAGGGCGAGG
GCGAGGGCCGCCCCTACGAGGGCACCCAGACCGCCAAGCTGAAGGTGACCAAGGGTGGCCCCCTGCCCTT
CGCCTGGGACATCCTGTCCCCTCAGTTCATGTACGGCTCCAAGGCCTACGTGAAGCACCCCGCCGACATC
CCCGACTACTTGAAGCTGTCCTTCCCCGAGGGCTTCAAGTGGGAGCGCGTGATGAACTTCGAGGACGGCG
GCGTGGTGACCGTGACCCAGGACTCCTCCCTGCAGGACGGCGAGTTCATCTACAAGGTGAAGCTGCGCGG
CACCAACTTCCCCTCCGACGGCCCCGTAATGCAGAAGAAGACCATGGGCTGGGAGGCCTCCTCCGAGCGG
ATGTACCCCGAGGACGGCGCCCTGAAGGGCGAGATCAAGATGAGGCTGAAGCTGAAGGACGGCGGCCACT
ACGACGCCGAGGTCAAGACCACCTACATGGCCAAGAAGCCCGTGCAGCTGCCCGGCGCCTACAAGACCGA
CATCAAGCTGGACATCACCTCCCACAACGAGGACTACACCATCGTGGAACAGTACGAGCGCGCCGAGGGC
CGCCACTCCACCGGCGGCATGGACGAGCTGTACAAGTAATCTAGAGGGCCCGTTTAAACCCGCTGATCAG
CCTCGACTGTGCCTTCTAGTTGCCAGCCATCTGTTGTTTGCCCCTCCCCCGTGCCTTCCTTGACCCTGGA
AGGTGCCACTCCCACTGTCCTTTCCTAATAAAATGAGGAAATTGCATCGCATTGTCTGAGTAGGTGTCAT
TCTATTCTGGGGGGTGGGGTGGGGCAGGACAGCAAGGGGGAGGATTGGGAAGACAATAGCAGGCATGCTG
GGGATGCGGTGGGCTCTATGGCTTCTGAGGCGGAAAGAACCAGCTGGGGCTCTAGGGGGTATCCCC
[124 nt withheld, positions 2097-2220]
C
[91 nt withheld, positions 2222-2312]
A
[49 nt withheld, positions 2314-2362]
CCTTTGACGTTGGAGTCCACGTTCTTT
[37 nt withheld, positions 2390-2426]
ACCCTATCTCGGTCTATTCTTTTGATTTATAAGGGATTTTGCCGATTTCGGCCTATTGGTTAAAAAATGA
GCTGATTTAACAAAAATTTAACGCGAATTAATTCTGTGGAATGTGTGTCAGTTAGGGTGTGGAAAGTCCC
CAGGCTCCCCAGCAGGCAGAAGTATGCAAAGCATGCATCTCAATTAGTCAGCAACCAGGTGTGGAAAGTC
CCCAGGCTCCCCAGCAGGCAGAAGTATGCAAAGCATGCATCTCAATTAGTCAGCAACCATAGTCCCGCCC
CTAACTCCGCCCATCCCGCCCCTAACTCCGCCCAGTTCCGCCCATTCTCCGCCCCATGGCTGACTAATTT
TTTTTATTTATGCAGAGGCCGAGGCCGCCTCTGCCTCTGAGCTATTCCAGAAGTAGTGAGGAGGCTTTTT
TGGAGGCCTAGGCTTTTGCAAAAAGCTCCCGGGAGCTTGTATATCCATTTTCGGATCTGATCAAGAGACA
GGATGAGGATCGTTTCGCATGATTGAACAAGATGGATTGCACGCAGGTTCTCCGGCCGCTTGGGTGGAGA
GGCTATTCGGCTATGACTGGGCACAACAGACAATCGGCTGCTCTGATGCCGCCGTGTTCCGGCTGTCAGC
GCAGGGGCGCCCGGTTCTTTTTGTCAAGACCGACCTGTCCGGTGCCCTGAATGAACTGCAGGACGAGGCA
GCGCGGCTATCGTGGCTGGCCACGACGGGCGTTCCTTGCGCAGCTGTGCTCGACGTTGTCACTGAAGCGG
GAAGGGACTGGCTGCTATTGGGCGAAGTGCCGGGGCAGGATCTCCTGTCATCTCACCTTGCTCCTGCCGA
GAAAGTATCCATCATGGCTGATGCAATGCGGCGGCTGCATACGCTTGATCCGGCTACCTGCCCATTCGAC
CACCAAGCGAAACATCGCATCGAGCGAGCACGTACTCGGATGGAAGCCGGTCTTGTCGATCAGGATGATC
TGGACGAAGAGCATCAGGGGCTCGCGCCAGCCGAACTGTTCGCCAGGCTCAAGGCGCGCATGCCCGACGG
CGAGGATCTCGTCGTGACCCATGGCGATGCCTGCTTGCCGAATATCATGGTGGAAAATGGCCGCTTTTCT
GGATTCATCGACTGTGGCCGGCTGGGTGTGGCGGACCGCTATCAGGACATAGCGTTGGCTACCCGTGATA
TTGCTGAAGAGCTTGGCGGCGAATGGGCTGACCGCTTCCTCGTGCTTTACGGTATCGCCGCTCCCGATTC
GCAGCGCATCGCCTTCTATCGCCTTCTTGACGAGTTCTTCTGAGCGGGACTCTGGGGTTCGAAATGACCG
ACCAAGCGACGCCCAACCTGCCATCACGAGATTTCGATTCCACCGCCGCCTTCTATGAAAGGTTGGGCTT
CGGAATCGTTTTCCGGGACGCCGGCTGGATGATCCTCCAGCGCGGGGATCTCATGCTGGAGTTCTTCGCC
CACCCCAACTTGTTTATTGCAGCTTATAATGGTTACAAATAAAGCAATAGCATCACAAATTTCACAAATA
AAGCATTTTTTTCACTGCATTCTAGTTGTGGTTTGTCCAAACTCATCAATGTATCTTATCATGTCTGTAT
ACCGTCGACCTCTAGCTAGAGCTTGGCGTAATCATGGTCATAGCTGTTTCCTGTGTGAAATTGTTATCCG
CTCACAATTCCACACAACATACGAGCCGGAAGCATAAAGTGTAAAGCCTGGGGTGCCTAATGAGTGAGCT
AACTCACATTAATTGCGTTGCGCTCACTGCCCGCTTTCCAGTCGGGAAACCTGTCGTGCCAGCTGCATTA
ATGAATCGGCCAACGCGCGGGGAGAGGCGGTTTGCGTATTGGGCGCTCTTCCGCTTCCTCGCTCACTGAC
TCGCTGCGCTCGGTCGTTCGGCTGCGGCGAGCGGTATCAGCTCACTCAAAGGCGGTAATACGGTTATCCA
CAGAATCAGGGGATAACGCAGGAAAGAACATGTGAGCAAAAGGCCAGCAAAAGGCCAGGAACCGTAAAAA
GGCCGCGTTGCTGGCGTTTTTCCATAGGCTCCGCCCCCCTGACGAGCATCACAAAAATCGACGCTCAAGT
CAGAGGTGGCGAAACCCGACAGGACTATAAAGATACCAGGCGTTTCCCCCTGGAAGCTCCCTCGTGCGCT
CTCCTGTTCCGACCCTGCCGCTTACCGGATACCTGTCCGCCTTTCTCCCTTCGGGAAGCGTGGCGCTTTC
TCATAGCTCACGCTGTAGGTATCTCAGTTCGGTGTAGGTCGTTCGCTCCAAGCTGGGCTGTGTGCACGAA
CCCCCCGTTCAGCCCGACCGCTGCGCCTTATCCGGTAACTATCGTCTTGAGTCCAACCCGGTAAGACACG
ACTTATCGCCACTGGCAGCAGCCACTGGTAACAGGATTAGCAGAGCGAGGTATGTAGGCGGTGCTACAGA
GTTCTTGAAGTGGTGGCCTAACTACGGCTACACTAGAAGAACAGTATTTGGTATCTGCGCTCTGCTGAAG
CCAGTTACCTTCGGAAAAAGAGTTGGTAGCTCTTGATCCGGCAAACAAACCACCGCTGGTAGCGGTTTTT
TTGTTTGCAAGCAGCAGATTACGCGCAGAAAAAAAGGATCTCAAGAAGATCCTTTGATCTTTTCTACGGG
GTCTGACGCTCAGTGGAACGAAAACTCACGTTAAGGGATTTTGGTCATGAGATTATCAAAAAGGATCTTC
ACCTAGATCCTTTTAAATTAAAAATGAAGTTTTAAATCAATCTAAAGTATATATGAGTAAACTTGGTCTG
ACAGTTACCAATGCTTAATCAGTGAGGCACCTATCTCAGCGATCTGTCTATTTCGTTCATCCATAGTTGC
CTGACTCCCCGTCGTGTAGATAACTACGATACGGGAGGGCTTACCATCTGGCCCCAGTGCTGCAATGATA
CCGCGAGACCCACGCTCACCGGCTCCAGATTTATCAGCAATAAACCAGCCAGCCGGAAGGGCCGAGCGCA
GAAGTGGTCCTGCAACTTTATCCGCCTCCATCCAGTCTATTAATTGTTGCCGGGAAGCTAGAGTAAGTAG
TTCGCCAGTTAATAGTTTGCGCAACGTTGTTGCCATTGCTACAGGCATCGTGGTGTCACGCTCGTCGTTT
GGTATGGCTTCATTCAGCTCCGGTTCCCAACGATCAAGGCGAGTTACATGATCCCCCATGTTGTGCAAAA
AAGCGGTTAGCTCCTTCGGTCCTCCGATCGTTGTCAGAAGTAAGTTGGCCGCAGTGTTATCACTCATGGT
TATGGCAGCACTGCATAATTCTCTTACTGTCATGCCATCCGTAAGATGCTTTTCTGTGACTGGTGAGTAC
TCAACCAAGTCATTCTGAGAATAGTGTATGCGGCGACCGAGTTGCTCTTGCCCGGCGTCAATACGGGATA
ATACCGCGCCACATAGCAGAACTTTAAAAGTGCTCATCATTGGAAAACGTTCTTCGGGGCGAAAACTCTC
AAGGATCTTACCGCTGTTGAGATCCAGTTCGATGTAACCCACTCGTGCACCCAACTGATCTTCAGCATCT
TTTACTTTCACCAGCGTTTCTGGGTGAGCAAAAACAGGAAGGCAAAATGCCGCAAAAAAGGGAATAAGGG
CGACACGGAAATGTTGAATACTCATACTCTTCCTTTTTCAATATTATTGAAGCATTTATCAGGGTTATTG
TCTCATGAGCGGATACATATTTGAATGTATTTAGAAAAATAAACAAATAGGGGTTCCGCGCACATTTCCC
CGAAAAGTGCCACCTGACGTC
