>Addgene plasmid #44436 | pIC112 | addgene partial sequence | sequence record 63516 | CMV-F 5'-CGCAAATGGGCGGTAGGCGTG-3'
ACTAGAGAACCCACTGCTTACTGGCTTATCGAAATTAATACGACTCACTATAGGGAGACCCAAGCTGGCT
AGCGTTTAAACTTAAGCTTGGTACCGAGCTCGGATCCACTAGTCCAGTGTGGTGGAATTCTGCAGATATC
CAGCACAGTGGCGGCCGCGGCAGCAGCCATCATCATCATCATCACAGCAGCAGCCTGGAAGTTCTGTTCC
AGGGGCCCCTGGAAGTTCTGTTCCAGGGGCCCTCCGGAGGGATGGTGAGCAAGGGCGAGGAGAATAACAT
GGCCGTCATCAAGGAGTTCATGCGCTTCAAGGTGCGCATGGAGGGCTCCGTGAACGGCCACGAGTTCGAG
ATCGAGGGCGAGGGCGAGGGCCGCCCCTACGAGGGCACCCAGACCGCCAAGCTGAAGGTGACCAAGGGTG
GCCCCCTGCCCTTCGCCTGGGACATCCTGTCCCCTCAGTTCATGTACGGCTCCAAGGCCTACGTGAAGCA
CCCCGCCGACATCCCCGACTACTTGAAGCTGTCCTTCCCCGAGGGCTTCAAGTGGGAGCGCGTGATGAAC
TTCGAGGACGGCGGCGTGGTGACCGTGACCCAGGACTCCTCCCTGCAGGACGGCGAGTTCATCTACAAGG
TGAAGCTGCGCGGCACCAACTTCCCCTCCGACGGCCCCGTAATGCAGAAGAAGACCATGGGCTGGGAGGC
CTCCTCCGAGCGGATGTACCCCGAGGACGGCGCCCTGAAGGGCGAGATCAAGATGAGGCTGAAGCTGAAG
GACGGCGGCCACTACGACGCCGAAGTCAAGACCACCTACATGGCCAAGAAGCCCGTGCAGCTGCCCGGCG
CCTACAAGACCGACATCAAGCTGGACATCACCTCCCACAACGAGGACTACACCATCGTGGAACAGTACGA
